Addgene plasmid #81859: pDONR223_PIK3R4_WT
Purpose: Gateway Donor vector containing PIK3R4 , part of the Target Accelerator Plasmid Collection.
Depositing lab: Jesse Boehm & William Hahn & David Root. Depositing organization: Broad Institute. Publication: Systematic Functional Interrogation of Rare Cancer Variants Identifies Oncogenic Alleles. Kim E, Ilic N, Shrestha Y, Zou L, Kamburov A, Zhu C, Yang X, Lubonja R, Tran N, Nguyen C, Lawrence MS, Piccioni F, Bagul M, Doench JG, Chouinard CR, Wu X, Hogstrom L, Natoli T, Tamayo P, Horn H, Corsello SM, Lage K, Root DE, Subramanian A, Golub TR, Getz G, Boehm JS, Hahn WC. Cancer Discov. 2016 Jul;6(7):714-26. doi: 10.1158/2159-8290.CD-16-0160. Epub 2016 May 4. PubMed 27147599.
Backbone
  Vector backbone: pDONR223
  Backbone manufacturer: Invitrogen
  Backbone size w/o insert (bp): 2790
  Vector type: Gateway Entry vector
Growth in bacteria
  Bacterial resistance: Spectinomycin, 50 μg/mL
  Growth temperature: 37°C
  Growth strain: DH5alpha
  Copy number: High Copy
Gene/Insert
  Gene/Insert name: PIK3R4
  Species: H. sapiens (human)
  Mutation: T231R
  GenBank ID: NM_014602.2
  Entrez Gene: PIK3R4 (a.k.a. VPS15, p150)
  Promoter: None
  Cloning method: Gateway Cloning
  Sequencing primers: 5′ M13pUC-fwd; 3′ M13-Rev
Terms and licenses: Academic/Nonprofit Terms; Industry Terms: Not Available to Industry
Depositor comments: Closed state: Stop codon immediately follows insert
How to cite: pDONR223_PIK3R4_WT was a gift from Jesse Boehm & William Hahn & David Root (Addgene plasmid # 81859 ; http://n2t.net/addgene:81859 ; RRID:Addgene_81859)
