[The description below was written by a language model from this plasmid's Addgene catalogue record and pLannotate feature annotations shown in this document.]
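Description:
pDONR223_PIK3R4_WT is a Gateway entry clone built on the Invitrogen pDONR223 backbone and carrying the human PIK3R4 open reading frame (also known as VPS15 or p150), the regulatory subunit associated with the class III PI3-kinase complex. It is a bacterial propagation and shuttling plasmid, not an expression vector. The record lists no promoter for the insert, and the only promoter annotated near it is a T7 promoter lying outside the downstream recombination site on the opposite strand. The plasmid replicates in E. coli from a high-copy ColE1/pUC-type origin and is selected with spectinomycin through the aadA (SmR) aminoglycoside adenylyltransferase gene. This gene sits downstream of fragments of an integron Pc promoter and a gentamicin resistance gene. rrnB T1 and T2 terminators and small lacZα and lacI remnants are also annotated in the backbone.

In the 6,870 nt sequenced record, the roughly 4.1 kb PIK3R4 coding sequence is flanked by two attL sites. The annotation software labels both as attL3, which probably reflects imprecise matching to attL variants. These sites allow LR Clonase-mediated transfer of the ORF into any compatible Gateway destination vector, for example to add promoters, tags or a viral delivery context. The depositor describes the clone as "closed", meaning a stop codon immediately follows the insert, so C-terminal fusions from a destination vector would not be translated.

Although the name designates this clone as wild type, the catalogue entry lists a T231R change relative to the reference transcript, and the record does not explain this discrepancy. The plasmid belongs to the Target Accelerator Plasmid Collection, a resource created for systematic functional testing of cancer-associated gene variants.
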