Features (pLannotate 1.2.2; 12 found; start..end, strand, type, name):
     38..74      -  CDS            lacZα (fragment): LacZα fragment of β-galactosidase; lacZ fragment
     91..186     +  protein_bind   attL3: mutant version of attL; recombination site for the Gateway® LR reaction LR Clonase™
    192..4265    +  CDS            PIK3R4: PI3R4_HUMAN - Also known as VPS15 From Homo sapiens (Human).
   4273..4368    -  protein_bind   attL3: mutant version of attL; recombination site for the Gateway® LR reaction LR Clonase™
   4387..4405    -  promoter       T7 promoter: promoter for bacteriophage T7 RNA polymerase
   4595..4618    +  promoter       Pc promoter (fragment): intI1 (promoter lies within the coding sequence); class 1 integron promoter
   4794..4850    +  CDS            GmR (fragment): gentamycin acetyltransferase; aacC1; confers resistance to gentamycin
   4857..5648    +  CDS            SmR: aminoglycoside adenylyltransferase (Murphy, 1985); aadA; confers resistance to spectinomycin and streptomycin
   5741..6329    +  rep_origin     ori: high-copy-number ColE1/pMB1/pBR322/pUC origin of replication
   6512..6604    +  CDS            lacI (fragment): lac repressor; lacI; The lac repressor binds to the lac operator to inhibit transcription in E. coli. This inhibition can be relieved by adding lactose or isopropyl-β-D-thiogalactopyranoside (IPTG).
   6659..6686    -  terminator     rrnB T2 terminator: transcription terminator T2 from the E. coli rrnB gene
   6818..6861    +  terminator     rrnB T1 terminator: Escherichia coli rrnB; transcription terminator T1 from the E. coli rrnB gene
>Addgene plasmid #81859 | pDONR223_PIK3R4_WT | addgene full sequence | sequence record 168842 | Addgene NGS Result
GGCAGTTCCCTACTCTCGCGTTAACGCTAGCATGGATGTTTTCCCAGTCACGACGTTGTAAAACGACGGC
CAGTCTTAAGCTCGGGCCCCAAATAATGATTTTATTTTGACTGATAGTGACCTGTTCGTTGCAACAAATT
GATGAGCAATGCTTTTTTATAATGCCAACTTTGTACAAAAAAGTTGGCACCATGGGAAATCAGCTTGCTG
GCATTGCTCCCTCCCAGATCCTTTCTGTAGAGAGTTATTTTTCAGATATTCATGACTTTGAATATGATAA
AAGCCTGGGGAGTACTCGGTTTTTTAAAGTTGCTCGAGCCAAGCACCGAGAAGGCCTGGTCGTTGTGAAG
GTTTTTGCAATTCAGGATCCCACATTGCCTTTAACCAGCTATAAACAAGAGCTGGAGGAACTGAAAATCA
GGCTTAATTCTGCACAGAATTGTCTACCTTTCCAGAAAGCATCAGAAAAAGCATCTGAGAAAGCAGCTAT
GCTCTTTAGGCAGTATGTGCGAGACAATCTCTATGATCGCATCAGTACCCGTCCATTCTTGAATAACATT
GAGAAGCGCTGGATTGCTTTCCAGATCCTGACAGCTGTGGACCAAGCACACAAATCTGGAGTTCGTCATG
GGGACATCAAGACTGAGAATGTGATGGTCACCAGTTGGAATTGGGTTCTTCTAACTGATTTTGCCAGTTT
TAAGCCCACTTATCTTCCAGAAGACAACCCGGCAGATTTCAATTATTTCTTTGACACATCACGGAGGAGA
ACTTGCTATATTGCTCCTGAACGTTTTGTTGATGGTGGGATGTTTGCCACTGAGTTAGAATATATGAGAG
ATCCTTCAACTCCGCTTGTAGACTTAAATAGCAATCAGAGAAGAAGAGGAGAGTTGAAGAGAGCAATGGA
CATCTTTTCAGCAGGTTGTGTGATAGCTGAGCTTTTTACAGAAGGTGTACCATTATTTGATCTCTCTCAA
CTTTTGGCTTATAGAAATGGACATTTTTTCCCTGAACAAGTGCTAAATAAAATTGAAGATCACAGTATCA
GAGAATTGGTAACTCAGATGATTCACCGTGAGCCAGATAAACGTTTAGAGGCAGAAGATTACTTAAAACA
GCAGCGTGGCAATGCCTTTCCTGAAATATTTTACACTTTTCTTCAGCCCTACATGGCCCAGTTTGCCAAG
GAAACGTTTCTTTCTGCAGATGAGCGTATTCTGGTTATACGGAAGGATTTGGGCAACATTATTCACAATC
TCTGTGGACATGATCTGCCAGAAAAAGCCGAAGGAGAGCCTAAGGAAAATGGGCTGGTTATCTTGGTATC
TGTTATAACATCCTGCCTACAGACCCTTAAATACTGTGATTCCAAACTAGCTGCTTTGGAACTGATTCTT
CATTTGGCTCCAAGATTAAGTGTTGAAATCCTTTTGGATCGTATTACTCCATATCTTTTGCATTTCAGCA
ATGACTCTGTTCCTAGGGTGAGGGCTGAAGCCTTGAGGACGTTGACCAAAGTTCTTGCTCTCGTCAAAGA
GGTTCCTCGTAATGATATCAATATTTATCCGGAATACATTCTGCCAGGCATAGCCCACTTAGCCCAAGAT
GATGCTACTATCGTTAGACTAGCCTATGCTGAAAACATAGCTCTGCTGGCAGAAACAGCTCTGAGATTCC
TGGAATTAGTACAGTTAAAAAATCTTAATATGGAAAATGACCCCAATAATGAAGAAATAGATGAGGTTAC
ACATCCAAATGGAAATTATGACACAGAGCTCCAAGCCTTACATGAAATGGTCCAGCAGAAAGTTGTTACT
TTGCTAAGTGACCCTGAAAATATTGTAAAACAAACCTTGATGGAAAATGGAATAACACGGCTGTGTGTAT
TCTTTGGACGTCAGAAAGCCAACGATGTTTTGTTGTCCCACATGATTACTTTCCTAAATGATAAGAATGA
TTGGCATCTACGTGGAGCATTTTTTGATAGTATAGTTGGTGTTGCTGCCTATGTTGGCTGGCAAAGCTCC
TCAATTCTCAAGCCTCTGCTGCAACAAGGTCTTAGTGATGCTGAGGAATTTGTCATTGTGAAAGCTCTTT
ATGCCCTTACTTGTATGTGCCAGTTAGGACTGCTACAAAAACCCCATGTTTACGAATTTGCCAGTGATAT
TGCCCCCTTCCTGTGTCATCCCAATTTATGGATACGTTATGGTGCCGTGGGATTTATCACAGTGGTAGCT
CGTCAAATAAGTACAGCTGATGTCTACTGTAAACTGATGCCTTATCTTGACCCATATATTACCCAACCAA
TAATACAGATTGAAAGAAAACTTGTTCTGCTCAGTGTTTTAAAGGAACCAGTAAGTCGTTCTATATTTGA
TTATGCTTTGAGGTCTAAAGATATTACTAGCTTGTTCAGACATCTTCACATGCGTCAGAAGAAACGAAAT
GGTTCTCTTCCCGACTGCCCTCCGCCAGAGGATCCTGCCATAGCACAGCTTCTGAAGAAGTTGCTCTCAC
AGGGAATGACAGAGGAAGAGGAAGACAAACTTCTGGCACTGAAAGACTTCATGATGAAATCTAATAAAGC
AAAGGCCAATATAGTGGACCAGAGCCATCTTCATGATAGTAGTCAGAAAGGTGTAATTGACTTGGCAGCT
TTAGGCATAACTGGGAGACAAGTTGATCTTGTTAAAACCAAACAAGAACCAGATGACAAACGGGCCAGAA
AACATGTAAAACAAGACTCAAATGTAAATGAAGAATGGAAAAGCATGTTTGGGTCACTGGACCCACCAAA
CATGCCACAGGCCCTACCTAAAGGGAGTGATCAGGAGGTGATTCAGACTGGGAAACCTCCTCGTTCCGAG
TCCTCTGCTGGCATTTGTGTCCCTTTGTCAACTTCTTCACAGGTTCCAGAAGTGACAACTGTCCAAAATA
AAAAACCAGTAATACCGGTTTTAAGTAGTACAATCTTACCATCCACCTATCAGATTCGAATTACAACTTG
TAAAACTGAACTTCAGCAACTCATCCAGCAAAAGCGGGAGCAGTGCAATGCTGAGAGAATAGCTAAGCAG
ATGATGGAAAATGCTGAATGGGAGAGTAAACCACCACCACCTGGATGGCGTCCTAAAGGGCTGTTAGTTG
CCCATCTTCATGAGCATAAATCTGCTGTGAATCGAATTAGAGTCTCTGATGAACACTCACTTTTTGCAAC
ATGTTCAAATGATGGCACAGTGAAAATCTGGAACAGTCAAAAGATGGAGGGGAAGACCACCACTACCAGA
TCTATTCTTACATACAGCCGAATTGGAGGACGAGTCAAGACGCTCACATTCTGCCAAGGCTCCCACTATT
TAGCCATAGCATCTGATAATGGTGCTGTCCAGCTTCTTGGAATTGAGGCTTCTAAGCTGCCCAAGTCTCC
TAAAATCCATCCTCTACAAAGCAGAATTCTAGATCAGAAGGAGGACGGTTGTGTTGTGGATATGCATCAC
TTCAACTCTGGAGCACAGTCTGTTCTTGCCTATGCCACTGTGAATGGCTCTCTGGTTGGCTGGGACCTTA
GGTCTTCAAGCAATGCGTGGACTTTAAAGCATGATTTAAAGTCGGGCCTCATCACTTCCTTTGCTGTGGA
CATCCACCAATGCTGGCTCTGCATTGGTACAAGCAGTGGTACCATGGCTTGTTGGGACATGAGGTTCCAG
TTGCCAATTTCAAGTCACTGTCATCCTTCCAGGGCTCGAATCAGACGCCTCTCAATGCACCCTCTGTATC
AGTCCTGGGTGATTGCAGCTGTTCAGGGCAACAACGAAGTGTCCATGTGGGACATGGAGACTGGTGACAG
AAGATTTACTCTCTGGGCCAGCAGTGCACCACCACTTTCTGAATTACAGCCTTCTCCTCATAGCGTCCAT
GGTATCTACTGTAGTCCTGCAGATGGAAATCCTATCCTACTAACAGCTGGCTCAGATATGAAAATAAGGT
TTTGGGACTTGGCTTACCCAGAAAGGTCCTATGTTGTTGCAGGAAGTACTAGTTCCCCATCTGTGTCCTA
CTACAGGAAAATAATTGAAGGCACTGAAGTTGTCCAGGAAATTCAGAATAAGCAGAAAGTAGGACCAAGT
GATGACACCCCTCGAAGGGGCCCAGAGTCCCTGCCCGTGGGACATCATGACATCATCACTGATGTCGCCA
CATTCCAGACCACACAGGGCTTCATCGTAACTGCTTCTAGAGATGGGATTGTGAAGGTGTGGAAATGATT
GCCAACTTTCTTGTACAAAGTTGGCATTATAAGAAAGCATTGCTTATCAATTTGTTGCAACGAACAGGTC
ACTATCAGTCAAAATAAAATCATTATTTGCCATCCAGCTGATATCCCCTATAGTGAGTCGTATTACATGG
TCATAGCTGTTTCCTGGCAGCTCTGGCCCGTGTCTCAAAATCTCTGATGTTACATTGCACAAGATAAAAA
TATATCATCATGCCTCCTCTAGACCAGCCAGGACAGAAATGCCTCGACTTCGCTGCTACCCAAGGTTGCC
GGGTGACGCACACCGTGGAAACGGATGAAGGCACGAACCCAGTGGACATAAGCCTGTTCGGTTCGTAAGC
TGTAATGCAAGTAGCGTATGCGCTCACGCAACTGGTCCAGAACCTTGACCGAACGCAGCGGTGGTAACGG
CGCAGTGGCGGTTTTCATGGCTTGTTATGACTGTTTTTTTGGGGTACAGTCTATGCCTCGGGCATCCAAG
CAGCAAGCGCGTTACGCCGTGGGTCGATGTTTGATGTTATGGAGCAGCAACGATGTTACGCAGCAGGGCA
GTCGCCCTAAAACAAAGTTAAACATTATGAGGGAAGCGGTGATCGCCGAAGTATCGACTCAACTATCAGA
GGTAGTTGGCGTCATCGAGCGCCATCTCGAACCGACGTTGCTGGCCGTACATTTGTACGGCTCCGCAGTG
GATGGCGGCCTGAAGCCACACAGTGATATTGATTTGCTGGTTACGGTGACCGTAAGGCTTGATGAAACAA
CGCGGCGAGCTTTGATCAACGACCTTTTGGAAACTTCGGCTTCCCCTGGAGAGAGCGAGATTCTCCGCGC
TGTAGAAGTCACCATTGTTGTGCACGACGACATCATTCCGTGGCGTTATCCAGCTAAGCGCGAACTGCAA
TTTGGAGAATGGCAGCGCAATGACATTCTTGCAGGTATCTTCGAGCCAGCCACGATCGACATTGATCTGG
CTATCTTGCTGACAAAAGCAAGAGAACATAGCGTTGCCTTGGTAGGTCCAGCGGCGGAGGAACTCTTTGA
TCCGGTTCCTGAACAGGATCTATTTGAGGCGCTAAATGAAACCTTAACGCTATGGAACTCGCCGCCCGAC
TGGGCTGGCGATGAGCGAAATGTAGTGCTTACGTTGTCCCGCATTTGGTACAGCGCAGTAACCGGCAAAA
TCGCGCCGAAGGATGTCGCTGCCGACTGGGCAATGGAGCGCCTGCCGGCCCAGTATCAGCCCGTCATACT
TGAAGCTAGACAGGCTTATCTTGGACAAGAAGAAGATCGCTTGGCCTCGCGCGCAGATCAGTTGGAAGAA
TTTGTCCACTACGTGAAAGGCGAGATCACCAAGGTAGTCGGCAAATAACCCTCGAGCCACCCATGACCAA
AATCCCTTAACGTGAGTTACGCGTCGTTCCACTGAGCGTCAGACCCCGTAGAAAAGATCAAAGGATCTTC
TTGAGATCCTTTTTTTCTGCGCGTAATCTGCTGCTTGCAAACAAAAAAACCACCGCTACCAGCGGTGGTT
TGTTTGCCGGATCAAGAGCTACCAACTCTTTTTCCGAAGGTAACTGGCTTCAGCAGAGCGCAGATACCAA
ATACTGTTCTTCTAGTGTAGCCGTAGTTAGGCCACCACTTCAAGAACTCTGTAGCACCGCCTACATACCT
CGCTCTGCTAATCCTGTTACCAGTGGCTGCTGCCAGTGGCGATAAGTCGTGTCTTACCGGGTTGGACTCA
AGACGATAGTTACCGGATAAGGCGCAGCGGTCGGGCTGAACGGGGGGTTCGTGCACACAGCCCAGCTTGG
AGCGAACGACCTACACCGAACTGAGATACCTACAGCGTGAGCTATGAGAAAGCGCCACGCTTCCCGAAGG
GAGAAAGGCGGACAGGTATCCGGTAAGCGGCAGGGTCGGAACAGGAGAGCGCACGAGGGAGCTTCCAGGG
GGAAACGCCTGGTATCTTTATAGTCCTGTCGGGTTTCGCCACCTCTGACTTGAGCGTCGATTTTTGTGAT
GCTCGTCAGGGGGGCGGAGCCTATGGAAAAACGCCAGCAACGCGGCCTTTTTACGGTTCCTGGCCTTTTG
CTGGCCTTTTGCTCACATGTTCTTTCCTGCGTTATCCCCTGATTCTGTGGATAACCGTATTACCGCCTTT
GAGTGAGCTGATACCGCTCGCCGCAGCCGAACGACCGAGCGCAGCGAGTCAGTGAGCGAGGAAGCGGAAG
AGCGCCCAATACGCAAACCGCCTCTCCCCGCGCGTTGGCCGATTCATTAATGCAGCTGGCACGACAGGTT
TCCCGACTGGAAAGCGGGCAGTGAGCGCAACGCAATTAATACGCGTACCGCTAGCCAGGAAGAGTTTGTA
GAAACGCAAAAAGGCCATCCGTCAGGATGGCCTTCTGCTTAGTTTGATGCCTGGCAGTTTATGGCGGGCG
TCCTGCCCGCCACCCTCCGGGCCGTTGCTTCACAACGTTCAAATCCGCTCCCGGCGGATTTGTCCTACTC
AGGAGAGCGTTCACCGACAAACAACAGATAAAACGAAAGGCCCAGTCTTCCGACTGAGCCTTTCGTTTTA
TTTGATGCCT
