>Addgene plasmid #81859 | pDONR223_PIK3R4_WT | depositor partial sequence | sequence record 155178 | Insert sequence
ATGGGAAATCAGCTTGCTGGCATTGCTCCCTCCCAGATCCTTTCTGTAGAGAGTTATTTTTCAGATATTC
ATGACTTTGAATATGATAAAAGCCTGGGGAGTACTCGGTTTTTTAAAGTTGCTCGAGCCAAGCACCGAGA
AGGCCTGGTCGTTGTGAAGGTTTTTGCAATTCAGGATCCCACATTGCCTTTAACCAGCTATAAACAAGAG
CTGGAGGAACTGAAAATCAGGCTTAATTCTGCACAGAATTGTCTACCTTTCCAGAAAGCATCAGAAAAAG
CATCTGAGAAAGCAGCTATGCTCTTTAGGCAGTATGTGCGAGACAATCTCTATGATCGCATCAGTACCCG
TCCATTCTTGAATAACATTGAGAAGCGCTGGATTGCTTTCCAGATCCTGACAGCTGTGGACCAAGCACAC
AAATCTGGAGTTCGTCATGGGGACATCAAGACTGAGAATGTGATGGTCACCAGTTGGAATTGGGTTCTTC
TAACTGATTTTGCCAGTTTTAAGCCCACTTATCTTCCAGAAGACAACCCGGCAGATTTCAATTATTTCTT
TGACACATCACGGAGGAGAACTTGCTATATTGCTCCTGAACGTTTTGTTGATGGTGGGATGTTTGCCACT
GAGTTAGAATATATGAGAGATCCTTCAACTCCGCTTGTAGACTTAAATAGCAATCAGAGAAGAAGAGGAG
AGTTGAAGAGAGCAATGGACATCTTTTCAGCAGGTTGTGTGATAGCTGAGCTTTTTACAGAAGGTGTACC
ATTATTTGATCTCTCTCAACTTTTGGCTTATAGAAATGGACATTTTTTCCCTGAACAAGTGCTAAATAAA
ATTGAAGATCACAGTATCAGAGAATTGGTAACTCAGATGATTCACCGTGAGCCAGATAAACGTTTAGAGG
CAGAAGATTACTTAAAACAGCAGCGTGGCAATGCCTTTCCTGAAATATTTTACACTTTTCTTCAGCCCTA
CATGGCCCAGTTTGCCAAGGAAACGTTTCTTTCTGCAGATGAGCGTATTCTGGTTATACGGAAGGATTTG
GGCAACATTATTCACAATCTCTGTGGACATGATCTGCCAGAAAAAGCCGAAGGAGAGCCTAAGGAAAATG
GGCTGGTTATCTTGGTATCTGTTATAACATCCTGCCTACAGACCCTTAAATACTGTGATTCCAAACTAGC
TGCTTTGGAACTGATTCTTCATTTGGCTCCAAGATTAAGTGTTGAAATCCTTTTGGATCGTATTACTCCA
TATCTTTTGCATTTCAGCAATGACTCTGTTCCTAGGGTGAGGGCTGAAGCCTTGAGGACGTTGACCAAAG
TTCTTGCTCTCGTCAAAGAGGTTCCTCGTAATGATATCAATATTTATCCGGAATACATTCTGCCAGGCAT
AGCCCACTTAGCCCAAGATGATGCTACTATCGTTAGACTAGCCTATGCTGAAAACATAGCTCTGCTGGCA
GAAACAGCTCTGAGATTCCTGGAATTAGTACAGTTAAAAAATCTTAATATGGAAAATGACCCCAATAATG
AAGAAATAGATGAGGTTACACATCCAAATGGAAATTATGACACAGAGCTCCAAGCCTTACATGAAATGGT
CCAGCAGAAAGTTGTTACTTTGCTAAGTGACCCTGAAAATATTGTAAAACAAACCTTGATGGAAAATGGA
ATAACACGGCTGTGTGTATTCTTTGGACGTCAGAAAGCCAACGATGTTTTGTTGTCCCACATGATTACTT
TCCTAAATGATAAGAATGATTGGCATCTACGTGGAGCATTTTTTGATAGTATAGTTGGTGTTGCTGCCTA
TGTTGGCTGGCAAAGCTCCTCAATTCTCAAGCCTCTGCTGCAACAAGGTCTTAGTGATGCTGAGGAATTT
GTCATTGTGAAAGCTCTTTATGCCCTTACTTGTATGTGCCAGTTAGGACTGCTACAAAAACCCCATGTTT
ACGAATTTGCCAGTGATATTGCCCCCTTCCTGTGTCATCCCAATTTATGGATACGTTATGGTGCCGTGGG
ATTTATCACAGTGGTAGCTCGTCAAATAAGTACAGCTGATGTCTACTGTAAACTGATGCCTTATCTTGAC
CCATATATTACCCAACCAATAATACAGATTGAAAGAAAACTTGTTCTGCTCAGTGTTTTAAAGGAACCAG
TAAGTCGTTCTATATTTGATTATGCTTTGAGGTCTAAAGATATTACTAGCTTGTTCAGACATCTTCACAT
GCGTCAGAAGAAACGAAATGGTTCTCTTCCCGACTGCCCTCCGCCAGAGGATCCTGCCATAGCACAGCTT
CTGAAGAAGTTGCTCTCACAGGGAATGACAGAGGAAGAGGAAGACAAACTTCTGGCACTGAAAGACTTCA
TGATGAAATCTAATAAAGCAAAGGCCAATATAGTGGACCAGAGCCATCTTCATGATAGTAGTCAGAAAGG
TGTAATTGACTTGGCAGCTTTAGGCATAACTGGGAGACAAGTTGATCTTGTTAAAACCAAACAAGAACCA
GATGACAAACGGGCCAGAAAACATGTAAAACAAGACTCAAATGTAAATGAAGAATGGAAAAGCATGTTTG
GGTCACTGGACCCACCAAACATGCCACAGGCCCTACCTAAAGGGAGTGATCAGGAGGTGATTCAGACTGG
GAAACCTCCTCGTTCCGAGTCCTCTGCTGGCATTTGTGTCCCTTTGTCAACTTCTTCACAGGTTCCAGAA
GTGACAACTGTCCAAAATAAAAAACCAGTAATACCGGTTTTAAGTAGTACAATCTTACCATCCACCTATC
AGATTCGAATTACAACTTGTAAAACTGAACTTCAGCAACTCATCCAGCAAAAGCGGGAGCAGTGCAATGC
TGAGAGAATAGCTAAGCAGATGATGGAAAATGCTGAATGGGAGAGTAAACCACCACCACCTGGATGGCGT
CCTAAAGGGCTGTTAGTTGCCCATCTTCATGAGCATAAATCTGCTGTGAATCGAATTAGAGTCTCTGATG
AACACTCACTTTTTGCAACATGTTCAAATGATGGCACAGTGAAAATCTGGAACAGTCAAAAGATGGAGGG
GAAGACCACCACTACCAGATCTATTCTTACATACAGCCGAATTGGAGGACGAGTCAAGACGCTCACATTC
TGCCAAGGCTCCCACTATTTAGCCATAGCATCTGATAATGGTGCTGTCCAGCTTCTTGGAATTGAGGCTT
CTAAGCTGCCCAAGTCTCCTAAAATCCATCCTCTACAAAGCAGAATTCTAGATCAGAAGGAGGACGGTTG
TGTTGTGGATATGCATCACTTCAACTCTGGAGCACAGTCTGTTCTTGCCTATGCCACTGTGAATGGCTCT
CTGGTTGGCTGGGACCTTAGGTCTTCAAGCAATGCGTGGACTTTAAAGCATGATTTAAAGTCGGGCCTCA
TCACTTCCTTTGCTGTGGACATCCACCAATGCTGGCTCTGCATTGGTACAAGCAGTGGTACCATGGCTTG
TTGGGACATGAGGTTCCAGTTGCCAATTTCAAGTCACTGTCATCCTTCCAGGGCTCGAATCAGACGCCTC
TCAATGCACCCTCTGTATCAGTCCTGGGTGATTGCAGCTGTTCAGGGCAACAACGAAGTGTCCATGTGGG
ACATGGAGACTGGTGACAGAAGATTTACTCTCTGGGCCAGCAGTGCACCACCACTTTCTGAATTACAGCC
TTCTCCTCATAGCGTCCATGGTATCTACTGTAGTCCTGCAGATGGAAATCCTATCCTACTAACAGCTGGC
TCAGATATGAAAATAAGGTTTTGGGACTTGGCTTACCCAGAAAGGTCCTATGTTGTTGCAGGAAGTACTA
GTTCCCCATCTGTGTCCTACTACAGGAAAATAATTGAAGGCACTGAAGTTGTCCAGGAAATTCAGAATAA
GCAGAAAGTAGGACCAAGTGATGACACCCCTCGAAGGGGCCCAGAGTCCCTGCCCGTGGGACATCATGAC
ATCATCACTGATGTCGCCACATTCCAGACCACACAGGGCTTCATCGTAACTGCTTCTAGAGATGGGATTG
TGAAGGTGTGGAAATGA
